Addgene plasmid #152555: pGBW-m4134224
Purpose: Mammalian expression plasmid for SARS-CoV-2 ORF7a protein
Depositing lab: Ginkgo Bioworks & Benjie Chen. Depositing organization: Ginkgo Bioworks.
Backbone
  Vector backbone: pTwist_CMV_Puro_6
  Backbone size w/o insert (bp): 6080
  Vector type: Mammalian Expression
  Selectable markers: Puromycin
Growth in bacteria
  Bacterial resistance: Ampicillin, 100 μg/mL
  Growth temperature: 37°C
  Growth strain: DH5alpha
  Copy number: High Copy
Gene/Insert
  Gene/Insert name: SARS-CoV-2 ORF7a protein
  Species: Severe acute respiratory syndrome coronavirus 2
  Insert size (bp): 359
  Mutation: wt
  Entrez Gene: ORF7a (a.k.a. GU280_gp07)
  Promoter: CMV
  Tag / fusion protein: Cleavable TEV;HA (C terminal on backbone)
  Cloning method: Unknown
Resource information
  A portion of this plasmid was derived from a plasmid made by: GinkgoBioworks
Depositor comments: NCBI reference sequence: YP_009724395.1
How to cite: pGBW-m4134224 was a gift from Ginkgo Bioworks & Benjie Chen (Addgene plasmid # 152555 ; http://n2t.net/addgene:152555 ; RRID:Addgene_152555)
