[The description below was written by a language model from this plasmid's Addgene catalogue record and pLannotate feature annotations shown in this document.]
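Description:
pGBW-m4134224 is a mammalian expression plasmid built on the pTwist_CMV_Puro_6 backbone to produce the wild-type SARS-CoV-2 ORF7a accessory protein. It is propagated in E. coli as a high-copy plasmid through a ColE1/pUC-type origin and selected with ampicillin via a full-length β-lactamase (AmpR) gene; a short additional bla fragment is also annotated near the origin. For selection in mammalian cells, a separate cassette places the puromycin N-acetyltransferase gene under the human ubiquitin C promoter, followed by a synthetic polyadenylation signal.

The ORF7a coding sequence, roughly 360 bp, sits downstream of the CMV immediate-early enhancer and promoter; the annotation detects the enhancer plus only partial or truncated CMV promoter matches. The catalogue entry states that the backbone supplies a C-terminal TEV-cleavable HA tag, which would allow immunodetection or affinity capture of the protein and removal of the tag by TEV protease. These tag elements are not annotated in the feature table, though there is unannotated sequence between the end of the ORF7a match and the SV40 polyadenylation region that follows it. The SV40 poly(A) signal is annotated on the reverse strand relative to the insert. The backbone also carries several insulating elements: 5' and 3' β-globin insulators, T7 and rrnG transcription terminators, and an extra synthetic poly(A) signal upstream of the CMV enhancer, presumably to limit read-through between units.

ORF7a is described in the annotation as an antagonist of host tetherin (BST2). The plasmid suits transient or puromycin-selected expression of tagged ORF7a in mammalian cells, for example for localisation or interaction studies, although the record gives no purpose beyond expression.
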