Features (pLannotate 1.2.2; 19 found; start..end, strand, type, name):
      5..367     +  CDS            NS7A_SARS2: Experimental evidence at protein level: Swiss-Prot protein existence level 1. Plays a role as antagonist of host tetherin (BST2), disrupting its antiviral effect. Acts by binding to BST2 thereby interfering with its glycosylation. May suppress small interfering RNA (siRNA). May bind to host ITGAL, thereby playing a role in attachment or modulation of leukocytes. From Severe acute respiratory syndrome coronavirus 2 (2019-nCoV) (SARS-CoV-2).
    468..589     -  polyA_signal   SV40 poly(A) signal: SV40 polyadenylation signal
    612..681     -  CDS            large T antigen (fragment): large T antigen from SV40 (simian virus 40)
    704..750     +  terminator     T7 terminator: transcription terminator for bacteriophage T7 RNA polymerase
    780..916     +  terminator     rrnG terminator: transcription terminator from the E. coli ribosomal RNA rrnG operon (Albrechtsen et al., 1991)
    961..1032    +  misc_feature   3' β-globin insulator: insulator downstream of the human β-globin locus (Farrell et al., 2002)
   1258..1846    -  rep_origin     ori: high-copy-number ColE1/pMB1/pBR322/pUC origin of replication
   2018..2082    -  CDS            bla(M) (fragment): β-lactamase lacking the signal sequence; bla(M); allows cytosolic expression of β-lactamase
   2346..3555    +  promoter       UbC promoter: human ubiquitin C promoter
   3559..4156    +  CDS            PuroR (fragment): puromycin N-acetyltransferase; pac from Streptomyces; confers resistance to puromycin
   4185..4233    +  polyA_signal   poly(A) signal: synthetic polyadenylation signal
   4499..5359    +  CDS            AmpR: β-lactamase; bla; confers resistance to ampicillin, carbenicillin, and related antibiotics
   5372..5508    +  terminator     rrnG terminator: transcription terminator from the E. coli ribosomal RNA rrnG operon (Albrechtsen et al., 1991)
   5653..5724    +  misc_feature   5' β-globin insulator: insulator upstream of the human β-globin locus (Farrell et al., 2002)
   5729..5775    -  terminator     T7 terminator: transcription terminator for bacteriophage T7 RNA polymerase
   5793..5841    -  polyA_signal   poly(A) signal: synthetic polyadenylation signal
   5922..6225    +  enhancer       CMV enhancer: human cytomegalovirus immediate early enhancer
   6298..6315    -  promoter       CMV promoter (fragment): human cytomegalovirus (CMV) immediate early promoter
   6378..6429    +  promoter       CMVd2 promoter: truncated human cytomegalovirus (CMV) immediate early promoter that yields moderately reduced expression relative to the full-length promoter
>Addgene plasmid #152555 | pGBW-m4134224 | depositor full sequence | sequence record 295567 | Full Sequence
CACCATGAAGATCATTTTGTTCCTGGCTCTTATAACTCTCGCCACCTGTGAGCTGTACCACTATCAGGAA
TGCGTTAGGGGTACGACAGTGCTCTTAAAAGAGCCTTGCTCATCGGGCACCTATGAAGGGAATAGCCCGT
TTCATCCCCTGGCAGATAACAAGTTTGCGCTAACATGTTTCAGTACTCAATTTGCCTTCGCTTGCCCAGA
CGGAGTCAAACACGTATACCAGCTGAGAGCACGGTCTGTCTCCCCCAAGTTATTCATCCGCCAGGAGGAA
GTGCAAGAGCTCTACAGCCCAATTTTTCTTATAGTTGCCGCTATCGTGTTCATTACCCTGTGTTTTACTC
TCAAACGTAAGACAGAAGAAAACCTTTACTTTCAGTCGTACCCCTATGACGTACCAGATTATGCGTAAGC
TAGCTTGACTGACTGAGATACAGCGTACCTTCAGCTCACAGACATGATAAGATACATTGATGAGTTTGGA
CAAACCACAACTAGAATGCAGTGAAAAAAATGCTTTATTTGTGAAATTTGTGATGCTATTGCTTTATTTG
TAACCATTATAAGCTGCAATAAACAAGTTAACAACAACAATTGCATTCATTTTATGTTTCAGGTTCAGGG
GGAGGTGTGGGAGGTTTTTTAAAGCAAGTAAAACCTCTACAAATGTGGTATTGGCCCATCTCTATCGGTA
TCGTAGCATAACCCCTTGGGGCCTCTAAACGGGTCTTGAGGGGTTTTTTGTGCCCCTCGGGCCGGATTGC
TATCTACCGGCATTGGCGCAGAAAAAAATGCCTGATGCGACGCTGCGCGTCTTATACTCCCACATATGCC
AGATTCAGCAACGGATACGGCTTCCCCAACTTGCCCACTTCCATACGTGTCCTCCTTACCAGAAATTTAT
CCTTAAGGTCGTCAGCTATCCTGCAGGCGATCTCTCGATTTCGATCAAGACATTCCTTTAATGGTCTTTT
CTGGACACCACTAGGGGTCAGAAGTAGTTCATCAAACTTTCTTCCCTCCCTAATCTCATTGGTTACCTTG
GGCTATCGAAACTTAATTAACCAGTCAAGTCAGCTACTTGGCGAGATCGACTTGTCTGGGTTTCGACTAC
GCTCAGAATTGCGTCAGTCAAGTTCGATCTGGTCCTTGCTATTGCACCCGTTCTCCGATTACGAGTTTCA
TTTAAATCATGTGAGCAAAAGGCCAGCAAAAGGCCAGGAACCGTAAAAAGGCCGCGTTGCTGGCGTTTTT
CCATAGGCTCCGCCCCCCTGACGAGCATCACAAAAATCGACGCTCAAGTCAGAGGTGGCGAAACCCGACA
GGACTATAAAGATACCAGGCGTTTCCCCCTGGAAGCTCCCTCGTGCGCTCTCCTGTTCCGACCCTGCCGC
TTACCGGATACCTGTCCGCCTTTCTCCCTTCGGGAAGCGTGGCGCTTTCTCATAGCTCACGCTGTAGGTA
TCTCAGTTCGGTGTAGGTCGTTCGCTCCAAGCTGGGCTGTGTGCACGAACCCCCCGTTCAGCCCGACCGC
TGCGCCTTATCCGGTAACTATCGTCTTGAGTCCAACCCGGTAAGACACGACTTATCGCCACTGGCAGCAG
CCACTGGTAACAGGATTAGCAGAGCGAGGTATGTAGGCGGTGCTACAGAGTTCTTGAAGTGGTGGCCTAA
CTACGGCTACACTAGAAGAACAGTATTTGGTATCTGCGCTCTGCTGAAGCCAGTTACCTTCGGAAAAAGA
GTTGGTAGCTCTTGATCCGGCAAACAAACCACCGCTGGTAGCGGTGGTTTTTTTGTTTGCAAGCAGCAGA
TTACGCGCAGAAAAAAAGGATCTCAAGAAGATCCTTTGATCTTTTCTACGGGGTCTGACGCTCAGTGGAA
CGAAAACTCACGTTAAGGGATTTTGGTCATGAGATTATCAAAAAGGATCTTCACCTAGATCCTTTTAAAT
TAAAAATGAAGTTTTAAATCAATCTAAAGTATATATGAGTAAACTTGGTCTGACAGTTACCAATGCTTAA
TCAGTGAGGCACCTATCTCAGCGATCTGTCTATTTCGTTCATCCATAGTTGCATTTAAATTTCCGAACTC
TCCAAGGCCCTCGTCGGAAAATCTTCAAACCTTTCGTCCGATCCATCTTGCAGGCTACCTCTCGAACGAA
CTATCGCAAGTCTCTTGGCCGGCCTTGCGCCTTGGCTATTGCTTGGCAGCGCCTATCGCCAGGTATTACT
CCAATCCCGAATATCCGAGATCGGGATCACCCGAGAGAAGTTCAACCTACATCCTCAATCCCGATCTATC
CGAGATCCGAGGAATATCGAAATCGGGGCGCGCCTGGCCTCCGCGCCGGGTTTTGGCGCCTCCCGCGGGC
GCCCCCCTCGTCACGGCGAGCGCTGCCACGTCAGACGAAGGGCGCAGGAGCGTCCTGATCCTTCCGCCCG
GACGCTCAGGACAGCGGCCCGCTGCTCATAAGACTCGGCCTTAGAACCCCAGTATCAGCAGAAGGACATT
TTAGGACGGGACTTGGGTGACTCTAGGGCACTGGTTTTCTTTCCAGAGAGCGGAACAGGCGAGGAAAAGT
AGTCCCTTCTCGGCGATTCTGCGGAGGGATCTCCGTGGGGCGGTGAACGCCGATGATTATATAAGGACGC
GCCGGGTGTGGCACAGCTAGTTCCGTCGCAGCCGGGATTTGGGTCGCGGTTCTTGTTTGTGGATCGCTGT
GATCGTCACTTGGTGAGTAGCGGGCTGCTGGGCTGGCCGGGGCTTTCGTGGCCGCCGGGCCGCTCGGTGG
GACGGAAGCGTGTGGAGAGACCGCCAAGGGCTGTAGTCTGGGTCCGCGAGCAAGGTTGCCCTGAACTGGG
GGTTGGGGGGAGCGCAGCAAAATGGCGGCTGTTCCCGAGTCTTGAATGGAAGACGCTTGTGAGGCGGGCT
GTGAGGTCGTTGAAACAAGGTGGGGGGCATGGTGGGCGGCAAGAACCCAAGGTCTTGAGCCCTTCGCTAA
TGCGGGAAAGCTCTTATTCGGGTGAGATGGGCTGGGCACCATCTGGGGACCCTGACGTGAAGTTTGTCAC
TGACTGGAGAACTCGGTTTGTCGTCTGTTGCGGGGGCGGCAGTTATGGCGGTGCCGTTGGGCAGTGCACC
CGTACCTTTGGGAGCGCGCGCCCTCGTCGTGTCGTGACGTCACCCGTTCTGTTGGCTTATAATGCAGGGT
GGGGCCACCTGCCGGTAGGTGTGCGGTAGGCTTTTCTCCGTCGCAGGACGCAGGGTTCGGGCCTAGGGTA
GGCTCTCCTGAATCGACAGGCGCCGGACCTCTGGTGAGGGGAGGGATAAGTGAGGCGTCAGTTTCTTTGG
TCGGTTTTATGTACCTATCTTCTTAAGTAGCTGAAGCTCCGGTTTTGAACTATGCGCTCGGGGTTGGCGA
GTGTGTTTTGTGAAGTTTTTTAGGCACCTTTTGAAATGTAATCATTTGGGTCAATATGTAATTTTCAGTG
TTAGACTTGTAAATTGTCCGCTAAATTCTGGCCGTTTTTGGCTTTTTTGTTAGACAACATGACCGAGTAC
AAGCCCACGGTGCGCCTCGCCACCCGCGACGACGTCCCCAGGGCCGTACGCACCCTCGCCGCCGCGTTCG
CCGACTACCCCGCCACGCGCCACACCGTCGATCCGGACCGCCACATCGAGCGGGTCACCGAGCTGCAAGA
ACTCTTCCTCACGCGCGTCGGGCTCGACATCGGCAAGGTGTGGGTCGCGGACGACGGCGCCGCGGTGGCG
GTCTGGACCACGCCGGAGAGCGTCGAAGCGGGGGCGGTGTTCGCCGAGATCGGCCCGCGCATGGCCGAGT
TGAGCGGTTCCCGGCTGGCCGCGCAGCAACAGATGGAGGGCCTCCTGGCGCCGCACCGGCCCAAGGAGCC
CGCGTGGTTCCTGGCCACCGTCGGCGTCTCGCCCGACCACCAGGGCAAGGGTCTGGGCAGCGCCGTCGTG
CTCCCCGGAGTGGAGGCCGCCGAGCGCGCCGGGGTGCCCGCCTTCCTGGAGACCTCCGCGCCCCGCAACC
TCCCCTTCTACGAGCGGCTCGGCTTCACCGTCACCGCCGACGTCGAGGTGCCCGAAGGACCGCGCACCTG
GTGCATGACCCGCAAGCCCGGTGCCTAGGCTAGTATGTAAGCCTAGTCTTAGATAATAAAATCGCTATCC
ATCGAAGATGGATGTGTGTTGGTTTTTTGTGTGTGTAACGCTAGGCGCGCCTGGTGTACCGAGAACGATC
CTCTCAGTGCGAGTCTCGACGATCCATATCGTTGCTTGGCAGTCAGCCAGTCGGAATCCAGCTTGGGACC
CAGGAAGTCCAATCGTCAGATATTGTACTCAAGCCTGGTCACGGCAGCGTACCGATCTGTTTAAACCTAG
ATATTGATAGTCTGATCGGTCAACGTATAATCGAGTCCTAGCTTTTGCAAACATCTATCAAGAGACAGGA
TCAGCAGGAGGCTTTCGCATGAGTATTCAACATTTCCGTGTCGCCCTTATTCCCTTTTTTGCGGCATTTT
GCCTTCCTGTTTTTGCTCACCCAGAAACGCTGGTGAAAGTAAAAGATGCTGAAGATCAGTTGGGTGCGCG
AGTGGGTTACATCGAACTGGATCTCAACAGCGGTAAGATCCTTGAGAGTTTTCGCCCCGAAGAACGCTTT
CCAATGATGAGCACTTTTAAAGTTCTGCTATGTGGCGCGGTATTATCCCGTATTGACGCCGGGCAAGAGC
AACTCGGTCGCCGCATACACTATTCTCAGAATGACTTGGTTGAGTATTCACCAGTCACAGAAAAGCATCT
TACGGATGGCATGACAGTAAGAGAATTATGCAGTGCTGCCATAACCATGAGTGATAACACTGCGGCCAAC
TTACTTCTGACAACGATTGGAGGACCGAAGGAGCTAACCGCTTTTTTGCACAACATGGGGGATCATGTAA
CTCGCCTTGATCGTTGGGAACCGGAGCTGAATGAAGCCATACCAAACGACGAGCGTGACACCACGATGCC
TGTAGCAATGGCAACAACCTTGCGTAAACTATTAACTGGCGAACTACTTACTCTAGCTTCCCGGCAACAG
TTGATAGACTGGATGGAGGCGGATAAAGTTGCAGGACCACTTCTGCGCTCGGCCCTTCCGGCTGGCTGGT
TTATTGCTGATAAATCTGGAGCCGGTGAGCGTGGGTCTCGCGGTATCATTGCAGCACTGGGGCCAGATGG
TAAGCCCTCCCGTATCGTAGTTATCTACACGACGGGGAGTCAGGCAACTATGGATGAACGAAATAGACAG
ATCGCTGAGATAGGTGCCTCACTGATTAAGCATTGGTAACCGATTCTAGGTGCATTGGCGCAGAAAAAAA
TGCCTGATGCGACGCTGCGCGTCTTATACTCCCACATATGCCAGATTCAGCAACGGATACGGCTTCCCCA
ACTTGCCCACTTCCATACGTGTCCTCCTTACCAGAAATTTATCCTTAAGATCGTTTAAACTCGACTCTGG
CTCTATCGAATCTCCGTCGTTTCGAGCTTACGCGAACAGCCGTGGCGCTCATTTGCTCGTCGGGCATCGA
ATCTCGTCAGCTATCGTCAGCTTACCTTTTTGGCAGCGATCGCGGCTCCCGACATCTTGGACCATTAGCT
CCACAGGTATCTTCTTCCCTCTAGTGGTCATAACAGCAGCTTCAGCTACCTCTCAATTCAAAAAACCCCT
CAAGACCCGTTTAGAGGCCCCAAGGGGTTATGCTATCAATCGTTGCGTTACACACACAAAAAACCAACAC
ACATCCATCTTCGATGGATAGCGATTTTATTATCTAACTGCTGATCGAGTGTAGCCAGATCTAGTAATCA
ATTACGGGGTCATTAGTTCATAGCCCATATATGGAGTTCCGCGTTACATAACTTACGGTAAATGGCCCGC
CTGGCTGACCGCCCAACGACCCCCGCCCATTGACGTCAATAATGACGTATGTTCCCATAGTAACGCCAAT
AGGGACTTTCCATTGACGTCAATGGGTGGAGTATTTACGGTAAACTGCCCACTTGGCAGTACATCAAGTG
TATCATATGCCAAGTACGCCCCCTATTGACGTCAATGACGGTAAATGGCCCGCCTGGCATTATGCCCAGT
ACATGACCTTATGGGACTTTCCTACTTGGCAGTACATCTACGTATTAGTCATCGCTATTACCATGCTGAT
GCGGTTTTGGCAGTACATCAATGGGCGTGGATAGCGGTTTGACTCACGGGGATTTCCAAGTCTCCACCCC
ATTGACGTCAATGGGAGTTTGTTTTGGCACCAAAATCAACGGGACTTTCCAAAATGTCGTAACAACTCCG
CCCCATTGACGCAAATGGGCGGTAGGCGTGTACGGTGGGAGGTCTATATAAGCAGAGCTGGTTTAGTGAA
CCGTCAGATCAGATCTTTGTCGATCCTACCATCCACTCGACACACCCGCCAGCGGCCGC
